Addgene plasmid #46502: pGEX Slnk-SH2
Depositing lab: Bruce Mayer. Depositing organization: University of Connecticut Health Center. Publication: High-throughput phosphotyrosine profiling using SH2 domains. Machida K, Thompson CM, Dierck K, Jablonowski K, Karkkainen S, Liu B, Zhang H, Nash PD, Newman DK, Nollau P, Pawson T, Renkema GH, Saksela K, Schiller MR, Shin DG, Mayer BJ. Mol Cell. 2007 Jun 22;26(6):899-915. 10.1016/j.molcel.2007.05.031 PubMed 17588523.
Backbone
  Vector backbone: pGEX6P1
  Backbone manufacturer: GE Healthcare Biosciences
  Backbone size w/o insert (bp): 4900
  Vector type: Bacterial Expression
Growth in bacteria
  Bacterial resistance: Ampicillin, 100 μg/mL
  Growth temperature: 37°C
  Growth strain: DH5alpha
  Copy number: Low Copy
Gene/Insert
  Gene/Insert name: Slnk (alt names: Sh2d6; MGC118386; 4933424C13Rik; Sh2d6)
  Species: M. musculus (mouse)
  Insert size (bp): 388
  Mutation: contains amino acids 199-323
  Entrez Gene: Sh2d6 (a.k.a. MGC118386, 4933424C13Rik)
  Promoter: Tac
  Tag / fusion protein: GST (N terminal on backbone); PreScission (N terminal on backbone)
  Cloning method: Restriction Enzyme; 5′ cloning site BamHI (not destroyed); 3′ cloning site EcoRI (not destroyed)
  Sequencing primers: 5′ pGEX-5; 3′ pGEX-3
Terms and licenses: Academic/Nonprofit Terms; Industry Terms: Not Available to Industry
Depositor comments: The molecular weight of the GST fusion protein is approximately 38.9 kDa
How to cite: pGEX Slnk-SH2 was a gift from Bruce Mayer (Addgene plasmid # 46502 ; http://n2t.net/addgene:46502 ; RRID:Addgene_46502)
