[The description below was written by a language model from this plasmid's Addgene catalogue record and pLannotate feature annotations shown in this document.]
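Description:
pGEX Slnk-SH2 is a bacterial expression plasmid built on the pGEX6P1 backbone for producing the SH2 domain of mouse Slnk (Sh2d6) as a glutathione S-transferase fusion protein in E. coli. The insert, about 388 bp encoding amino acids 199-323 of the protein, was cloned between the BamHI and EcoRI sites, both of which remain intact. It lies in frame downstream of the Schistosoma japonicum GST coding sequence and a PreScission protease recognition site, so the GST moiety can be used for glutathione-affinity capture and removed by cleavage if desired. The depositor gives a fusion protein mass of roughly 38.9 kDa. The automated annotation labels the insert region as a fragment matching human SH2D6. This most likely reflects the closest homologue in the annotation database, since the catalogue entry lists the species as mouse.

Expression is driven by the tac promoter, a strong trp/lac hybrid, followed by a lac operator. The plasmid also carries lacI under the lacIq promoter, which supplies enough repressor to keep transcription off until it is induced with IPTG, independent of host genotype. Propagation relies on a ColE1/pBR322-type origin, and the record lists the plasmid as low copy. Selection is through the β-lactamase gene, which confers ampicillin resistance. Remnants of rop, bom, lacZα and lac promoter sequences are backbone carry-overs with no stated role.

The associated publication concerns high-throughput phosphotyrosine profiling using SH2 domains. This suggests the purified GST-SH2 protein serves as a binding probe for tyrosine-phosphorylated proteins, as part of a wider SH2 domain panel.
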