Features (pLannotate 1.2.2; 17 found; start..end, strand, type, name):
      6..107     -  CDS            yciV (fragment): RNAAM_ECOLI - Also known as trpH From Escherichia coli (strain K12).
    183..211     +  promoter       tac promoter: strong E. coli promoter; hybrid between the trp and lac UV5 promoters
    219..235     +  protein_bind   lac operator: The lac repressor binds to the lac operator to inhibit transcription in E. coli. This inhibition can be relieved by adding lactose or isopropyl-β-D-thiogalactopyranoside (IPTG). lac repressor encoded by lacI
    258..911     +  CDS            GST26_SCHJA: Experimental evidence at protein level: Swiss-Prot protein existence level 1. GST isoenzymes appear to play a central role in the parasite detoxification system. Other functions are also suspected including a role in increasing the solubility of haematin in the parasite gut. From Schistosoma japonicum (Blood fluke).
    903..1325    +  CDS            SH2D6 (fragment): SH2D6_HUMAN - Experimental evidence at transcript level: Swiss-Prot protein existence level 2. From Homo sapiens (Human).
   1374..1413    +  CDS            rop (fragment): Rop protein, which maintains plasmids at low copy number; rop
   1515..1555    +  misc_feature   bom (fragment): basis of mobility region from pBR322
   1660..1764    +  promoter       AmpR promoter: bla
   1765..2625    +  CDS            AmpR: β-lactamase; bla; confers resistance to ampicillin, carbenicillin, and related antibiotics
   2796..3384    +  rep_origin     ori: high-copy-number ColE1/pMB1/pBR322/pUC origin of replication
   3570..3621    -  misc_feature   bom (fragment): basis of mobility region from pBR322
   3628..3705    +  promoter       lacIq promoter: lacI (mutant); In the lacIq allele, a single base change in the promoter boosts expression of the lacI gene about 10-fold.
   3706..4788    +  CDS            lacI: lac repressor; lacI; The lac repressor binds to the lac operator to inhibit transcription in E. coli. This inhibition can be relieved by adding lactose or isopropyl-β-D-thiogalactopyranoside (IPTG).
   4801..4822    +  protein_bind   CAP binding site: CAP binding activates transcription in the presence of cAMP. E. coli catabolite activator protein
   4837..4867    +  promoter       lac promoter: promoter for the E. coli lac operon
   4875..4891    +  protein_bind   lac operator: The lac repressor binds to the lac operator to inhibit transcription in E. coli. This inhibition can be relieved by adding lactose or isopropyl-β-D-thiogalactopyranoside (IPTG). lac repressor encoded by lacI
   4911..5084    +  CDS            lacZα: LacZα fragment of β-galactosidase; lacZ fragment
>Addgene plasmid #46502 | pGEX Slnk-SH2 | depositor full sequence | sequence record 65724 | Full Sequence
ACGTTATCGACTGCACGGTGCACCAATGCTTCTGGCGTCAGGCAGCCATCGGAAGCTGTGGTATGGCTGT
GCAGGTCGTAAATCACTGCATAATTCGTGTCGCTCAAGGCGCACTCCCGTTCTGGATAATGTTTTTTGCG
CCGACATCATAACGGTTCTGGCAAATATTCTGAAATGAGCTGTTGACAATTAATCATCGGCTCGTATAAT
GTGTGGAATTGTGAGCGGATAACAATTTCACACAGGAAACAGTATTCATGTCCCCTATACTAGGTTATTG
GAAAATTAAGGGCCTTGTGCAACCCACTCGACTTCTTTTGGAATATCTTGAAGAAAAATATGAAGAGCAT
TTGTATGAGCGCGATGAAGGTGATAAATGGCGAAACAAAAAGTTTGAATTGGGTTTGGAGTTTCCCAATC
TTCCTTATTATATTGATGGTGATGTTAAATTAACACAGTCTATGGCCATCATACGTTATATAGCTGACAA
GCACAACATGTTGGGTGGTTGTCCAAAAGAGCGTGCAGAGATTTCAATGCTTGAAGGAGCGGTTTTGGAT
ATTAGATACGGTGTTTCGAGAATTGCATATAGTAAAGACTTTGAAACTCTCAAAGTTGATTTTCTTAGCA
AGCTACCTGAAATGCTGAAAATGTTCGAAGATCGTTTATGTCATAAAACATATTTAAATGGTGATCATGT
AACCCATCCTGACTTCATGTTGTATGACGCTCTTGATGTTGTTTTATACATGGACCCAATGTGCCTGGAT
GCGTTCCCAAAATTAGTTTGTTTTAAAAAACGTATTGAAGCTATCCCACAAATTGATAAGTACTTGAAAT
CCAGCAAGTATATAGCATGGCCTTTGCAGGGCTGGCAAGCCACGTTTGGTGGTGGCGACCATCCTCCAAA
ATCGGATCTGGAAGTTCTGTTCCAGGGGCCCCTGGGATCCAGTAGCTCTGTTGCTGAGAATGGTAGTCTG
CTGGGTCAGCCTTGGTACTCTGGAAACTGTGACCGTCAGTCTGTTGAGAGAGCCCTGCTTCACTTCCAAA
AGGATGGGGCCTACACGGTGCGCCTCAGCTCTGGGCCTCACAGTTCCCAGCCCTTCACTTTGGCAGTACT
CCTCAGAGGCCGTGTCTTCAACATTCCCATCCGGCAACTGGACGGTGGGCACCACTATGCCCTGGGTCGG
GAGGGCAGGAATCATGAGGAGCTCTTCTCCTCTGTGGCCGCCATGGTTCAGCATTACACGAAGCACCCCC
TGCCCCTTGTGGACGGACACAGTGGCAACCGGGGACTCACCTACCTGCGCTTCCCCACCAAGCCCGGAAT
TCCCGGGTCGACTCGAGCGGCCGCATCGTGACTGACTGACGATCTGCCTCGCGCGTTTCGGTGATGACGG
TGAAAACCTCTGACACATGCAGCTCCCGGAGACGGTCACAGCTTGTCTGTAAGCGGATGCCGGGAGCAGA
CAAGCCCGTCAGGGCGCGTCAGCGGGTGTTGGCGGGTGTCGGGGCGCAGCCATGACCCAGTCACGTAGCG
ATAGCGGAGTGTATAATTCTTGAAGACGAAAGGGCCTCGTGATACGCCTATTTTTATAGGTTAATGTCAT
GATAATAATGGTTTCTTAGACGTCAGGTGGCACTTTTCGGGGAAATGTGCGCGGAACCCCTATTTGTTTA
TTTTTCTAAATACATTCAAATATGTATCCGCTCATGAGACAATAACCCTGATAAATGCTTCAATAATATT
GAAAAAGGAAGAGTATGAGTATTCAACATTTCCGTGTCGCCCTTATTCCCTTTTTTGCGGCATTTTGCCT
TCCTGTTTTTGCTCACCCAGAAACGCTGGTGAAAGTAAAAGATGCTGAAGATCAGTTGGGTGCACGAGTG
GGTTACATCGAACTGGATCTCAACAGCGGTAAGATCCTTGAGAGTTTTCGCCCCGAAGAACGTTTTCCAA
TGATGAGCACTTTTAAAGTTCTGCTATGTGGCGCGGTATTATCCCGTGTTGACGCCGGGCAAGAGCAACT
CGGTCGCCGCATACACTATTCTCAGAATGACTTGGTTGAGTACTCACCAGTCACAGAAAAGCATCTTACG
GATGGCATGACAGTAAGAGAATTATGCAGTGCTGCCATAACCATGAGTGATAACACTGCGGCCAACTTAC
TTCTGACAACGATCGGAGGACCGAAGGAGCTAACCGCTTTTTTGCACAACATGGGGGATCATGTAACTCG
CCTTGATCGTTGGGAACCGGAGCTGAATGAAGCCATACCAAACGACGAGCGTGACACCACGATGCCTGCA
GCAATGGCAACAACGTTGCGCAAACTATTAACTGGCGAACTACTTACTCTAGCTTCCCGGCAACAATTAA
TAGACTGGATGGAGGCGGATAAAGTTGCAGGACCACTTCTGCGCTCGGCCCTTCCGGCTGGCTGGTTTAT
TGCTGATAAATCTGGAGCCGGTGAGCGTGGGTCTCGCGGTATCATTGCAGCACTGGGGCCAGATGGTAAG
CCCTCCCGTATCGTAGTTATCTACACGACGGGGAGTCAGGCAACTATGGATGAACGAAATAGACAGATCG
CTGAGATAGGTGCCTCACTGATTAAGCATTGGTAACTGTCAGACCAAGTTTACTCATATATACTTTAGAT
TGATTTAAAACTTCATTTTTAATTTAAAAGGATCTAGGTGAAGATCCTTTTTGATAATCTCATGACCAAA
ATCCCTTAACGTGAGTTTTCGTTCCACTGAGCGTCAGACCCCGTAGAAAAGATCAAAGGATCTTCTTGAG
ATCCTTTTTTTCTGCGCGTAATCTGCTGCTTGCAAACAAAAAAACCACCGCTACCAGCGGTGGTTTGTTT
GCCGGATCAAGAGCTACCAACTCTTTTTCCGAAGGTAACTGGCTTCAGCAGAGCGCAGATACCAAATACT
GTCCTTCTAGTGTAGCCGTAGTTAGGCCACCACTTCAAGAACTCTGTAGCACCGCCTACATACCTCGCTC
TGCTAATCCTGTTACCAGTGGCTGCTGCCAGTGGCGATAAGTCGTGTCTTACCGGGTTGGACTCAAGACG
ATAGTTACCGGATAAGGCGCAGCGGTCGGGCTGAACGGGGGGTTCGTGCACACAGCCCAGCTTGGAGCGA
ACGACCTACACCGAACTGAGATACCTACAGCGTGAGCTATGAGAAAGCGCCACGCTTCCCGAAGGGAGAA
AGGCGGACAGGTATCCGGTAAGCGGCAGGGTCGGAACAGGAGAGCGCACGAGGGAGCTTCCAGGGGGAAA
CGCCTGGTATCTTTATAGTCCTGTCGGGTTTCGCCACCTCTGACTTGAGCGTCGATTTTTGTGATGCTCG
TCAGGGGGGCGGAGCCTATGGAAAAACGCCAGCAACGCGGCCTTTTTACGGTTCCTGGCCTTTTGCTGGC
CTTTTGCTCACATGTTCTTTCCTGCGTTATCCCCTGATTCTGTGGATAACCGTATTACCGCCTTTGAGTG
AGCTGATACCGCTCGCCGCAGCCGAACGACCGAGCGCAGCGAGTCAGTGAGCGAGGAAGCGGAAGAGCGC
CTGATGCGGTATTTTCTCCTTACGCATCTGTGCGGTATTTCACACCGCATAAATTCCGACACCATCGAAT
GGTGCAAAACCTTTCGCGGTATGGCATGATAGCGCCCGGAAGAGAGTCAATTCAGGGTGGTGAATGTGAA
ACCAGTAACGTTATACGATGTCGCAGAGTATGCCGGTGTCTCTTATCAGACCGTTTCCCGCGTGGTGAAC
CAGGCCAGCCACGTTTCTGCGAAAACGCGGGAAAAAGTGGAAGCGGCGATGGCGGAGCTGAATTACATTC
CCAACCGCGTGGCACAACAACTGGCGGGCAAACAGTCGTTGCTGATTGGCGTTGCCACCTCCAGTCTGGC
CCTGCACGCGCCGTCGCAAATTGTCGCGGCGATTAAATCTCGCGCCGATCAACTGGGTGCCAGCGTGGTG
GTGTCGATGGTAGAACGAAGCGGCGTCGAAGCCTGTAAAGCGGCGGTGCACAATCTTCTCGCGCAACGCG
TCAGTGGGCTGATCATTAACTATCCGCTGGATGACCAGGATGCCATTGCTGTGGAAGCTGCCTGCACTAA
TGTTCCGGCGTTATTTCTTGATGTCTCTGACCAGACACCCATCAACAGTATTATTTTCTCCCATGAAGAC
GGTACGCGACTGGGCGTGGAGCATCTGGTCGCATTGGGTCACCAGCAAATCGCGCTGTTAGCGGGCCCAT
TAAGTTCTGTCTCGGCGCGTCTGCGTCTGGCTGGCTGGCATAAATATCTCACTCGCAATCAAATTCAGCC
GATAGCGGAACGGGAAGGCGACTGGAGTGCCATGTCCGGTTTTCAACAAACCATGCAAATGCTGAATGAG
GGCATCGTTCCCACTGCGATGCTGGTTGCCAACGATCAGATGGCGCTGGGCGCAATGCGCGCCATTACCG
AGTCCGGGCTGCGCGTTGGTGCGGATATCTCGGTAGTGGGATACGACGATACCGAAGACAGCTCATGTTA
TATCCCGCCGTCAACCACCATCAAACAGGATTTTCGCCTGCTGGGGCAAACCAGCGTGGACCGCTTGCTG
CAACTCTCTCAGGGCCAGGCGGTGAAGGGCAATCAGCTGTTGCCCGTCTCACTGGTGAAAAGAAAAACCA
CCCTGGCGCCCAATACGCAAACCGCCTCTCCCCGCGCGTTGGCCGATTCATTAATGCAGCTGGCACGACA
GGTTTCCCGACTGGAAAGCGGGCAGTGAGCGCAACGCAATTAATGTGAGTTAGCTCACTCATTAGGCACC
CCAGGCTTTACACTTTATGCTTCCGGCTCGTATGTTGTGTGGAATTGTGAGCGGATAACAATTTCACACA
GGAAACAGCTATGACCATGATTACGGATTCACTGGCCGTCGTTTTACAACGTCGTGACTGGGAAAACCCT
GGCGTTACCCAACTTAATCGCCTTGCAGCACATCCCCCTTTCGCCAGCTGGCGTAATAGCGAAGAGGCCC
GCACCGATCGCCCTTCCCAACAGTTGCGCAGCCTGAATGGCGAATGGCGCTTTGCCTGGTTTCCGGCACC
AGAAGCGGTGCCGGAAAGCTGGCTGGAGTGCGATCTTCCTGAGGCCGATACTGTCGTCGTCCCCTCAAAC
TGGCAGATGCACGGTTACGATGCGCCCATCTACACCAACGTAACCTATCCCATTACGGTCAATCCGCCGT
TTGTTCCCACGGAGAATCCGACGGGTTGTTACTCGCTCACATTTAATGTTGATGAAAGCTGGCTACAGGA
AGGCCAGACGCGAATTATTTTTGATGGCGTTGGAATT
