>Addgene plasmid #46502 | pGEX Slnk-SH2 | depositor partial sequence | sequence record 65725 | Insert sequence
GGATCCAGTAGCTCTGTTGCTGAGAATGGTAGTCTGCTGGGTCAGCCTTGGTACTCTGGAAACTGTGACC
GTCAGTCTGTTGAGAGAGCCCTGCTTCACTTCCAAAAGGATGGGGCCTACACGGTGCGCCTCAGCTCTGG
GCCTCACAGTTCCCAGCCCTTCACTTTGGCAGTACTCCTCAGAGGCCGTGTCTTCAACATTCCCATCCGG
CAACTGGACGGTGGGCACCACTATGCCCTGGGTCGGGAGGGCAGGAATCATGAGGAGCTCTTCTCCTCTG
TGGCCGCCATGGTTCAGCATTACACGAAGCACCCCCTGCCCCTTGTGGACGGACACAGTGGCAACCGGGG
ACTCACCTACCTGCGCTTCCCCACCAAGCCCGGAATTC
