>Addgene plasmid #46502 | pGEX Slnk-SH2 | addgene partial sequence | sequence record 66747 | pGEX5
GGGGCCCCTGGGATCCAGTAGCTCTGTTGCTGAGAATGGTAGTCTGCTGGGTCAGCCTTGGTACTCTGGA
AACTGTGACCGTCAGTCTGTTGAGAGAGCCCTGCTTCACTTCCAAAAGGATGGGGCCTACACGGTGCGCC
TCAGCTCTGGGCCTCACAGTTCCCAGCCCTTCACTTTGGCAGTACTCCTCAGAGGCCGTGTCTTCAACAT
TCCCATCCGGCAACTGGACGGTGGGCACCACTATGCCCTGGGTCGGGAGGGCAGGAATCATGAGGAGCTC
TTCTCCTCTGTGGCCGCCATGGTTCAGCATTACACGAAGCACCCCCTGCCCCTTGTGGACGGACACAGTG
GCAACCGGGGACTCACCTACCTGCGCTTCCCCACCAAGCCCGGAATTCCCGGGTCGACTCGAGCGGCCGC
ATCGTGACTGACTGACGATCTGCCTCGCGCGTTTCGGTGATGACGGTGAAAACCTCTGACACATGCAGCT
CCCGGAGACGGTCACAGCTTGTCTGTAAGCGGATGCCGGGAGCAGACAAGCCCGTCAGGGCGCGTCAGCG
GGTGTTGGCGGGTGTCGGGGCGCAGCCATGACCCAGTCACGTAGCGATAGCGGAGTGTATAATTCTTGAA
GACGAAAGGGCCTCGTGATACGCCTATTTTTATAGGTTAATGTCATGATAATAATGGTTTCTTAGACGTC
AGGTGGCACTTTTCGGGGAAATGTGCGCGGAACCCCTATTTGTTTATTTTTCTAAATACATTCAAATATG
TATCCGCTCATGAGACAATAACCCTGATAAATGCTTCAATAATATTGAAAAAGGAA
